Addgene plasmid #25560: Cp-NHP2
Purpose: Bacterial expression for structure determination; may not be full ORF
Depositing lab: Cheryl Arrowsmith. Depositing organization: University of Toronto.
Backbone
  Vector backbone: pET28a-LIC
  Backbone manufacturer: SGC
  Backbone size w/o insert (bp): 7328
  Vector type: Bacterial Expression
Growth in bacteria
  Bacterial resistance: Kanamycin, 50 μg/mL
  Growth temperature: 37°C
  Growth strain: DH5alpha
  Copy number: Low Copy
Gene/Insert
  Gene/Insert name: Cp-NHP2 (alt names: PDB: 2AIF; cgd6_3850)
  Species: Cryptosporidiuim parvum
  Insert size (bp): 399
  Entrez Gene: cgd6_3850
  Tag / fusion protein: His (N terminal on insert)
  Cloning method: Restriction Enzyme
  Sequencing primers: 5′ T7; 3′ T7-term
Terms and licenses: Academic/Nonprofit Terms; Industry Terms: Not Available to Industry
Depositor comments: PDB: 2AIF http://www.thesgc.org/structures/2AIF/
How to cite: Cp-NHP2 was a gift from Cheryl Arrowsmith (Addgene plasmid # 25560 ; http://n2t.net/addgene:25560 ; RRID:Addgene_25560)
