[The description below was written by a language model from this plasmid's Addgene catalogue record.]
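Description:
Cp-NHP2 is a bacterial expression plasmid built on pET28a-LIC, a ligation-independent-cloning derivative of the pET28a vector produced by a structural genomics group. The backbone is listed at 7328 bp without insert. The plasmid is maintained in E. coli as a low-copy plasmid under kanamycin selection, with DH5alpha given as the propagation strain. No feature table accompanies the record, so the promoter and origin are not explicitly annotated. However, the recommended sequencing primers are T7 and T7-term. This is consistent with the usual pET arrangement, in which the insert lies between a T7 promoter and T7 terminator and is transcribed by T7 RNA polymerase in a suitable expression host.

The insert is a 399 bp coding fragment from the Cryptosporidium parvum gene cgd6_3850, an NHP2-type protein. It is fused to an N-terminal His tag, which allows the recombinant protein to be purified by immobilized metal affinity chromatography. The stated purpose is bacterial expression for structure determination, and the record cautions that the insert may not be the full open reading frame, as is common for constructs trimmed to a crystallizable domain. The depositor links the construct to a deposited protein structure of this target. The cloning method is recorded as restriction enzyme, despite the LIC backbone, and the record does not name the sites used. The plasmid is typically used to overproduce and purify the parasite protein for crystallography or for related biophysical and biochemical studies.
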