>Addgene plasmid #25560 | Cp-NHP2 | depositor partial sequence | sequence record 11964 | Author sequence
AGCCAAAACGAGGCAAGTGAAGATACAGGTTTTAACCCTAAGGCATTTCCATTAGCCTCCCCAGACTTGA
ACAACAAGATTATTAACTTGGTACAGCAAGCTTGTAACTATAAGCAACTAAGAAAGGGAGCAAATGAAGC
AACAAAGGCTTTAAATAGGGGTATAGCTGAGATAGTTTTACTTGCTGCAGATGCTGAGCCTTTGGAGATT
CTTCTTCATCTCCCATTAGTTTGTGAAGATAAGAATACTCCTTATGTTTTTGTCCGATCAAAGGTAGCTT
TGGGTCGTGCTTGTGGAGTATCTAGACCAGTTATAGCAGCAGCGATTACATCTAAGGATGGATCCAGCTT
GTCTTCTCAGATTACTGAGCTAAAAGATCAAATAGAACAGATTCTAGTA
