>Addgene plasmid #25560 | Cp-NHP2 | addgene partial sequence | sequence record 31543 | 25560 with T7-term
GCAGCCGGATCTCAGTGGTGGTGGTGGTGGTGCTCGAGTGCGGCCGCAAGCTTCGTCATCATACTAGAAT
CTGTTCTATTTGATCTTTTAGCTCAGTAATCTGAGAAGACAAGCTGGATCCATCCTTAGATGTAATCGCT
GCTGCTATAACTGGTCTAGATACTCCACAAGCACGACCCAAAGCTACCTTTGATCGGACAAAAACATAAG
GAGTATTCTTATCTTCACAAACTAATGGGAGATGAAGAAGAATCTCCAAAGGCTCAGCATCTGCAGCAAG
TAAAACTATCTCAGCTATACCCCTATTTAAAGCCTTTGTTGCTTCATTTGCTCCCTTTCTTAGTTGCTTA
TAGTTACAAGCTTGCTGTACCAAGTTAATAATCTTGTTGTTCAAGTCTGGGGAGGCTAATGGAAATGCCT
TAGGGTTAAAACCTGTATCTTCACTTGCCTCGTTTTGGCTACTACCACGCGGAACCAGGCCGCTGCTGTG
ATGATGATGATGATGGCTGCTGCCCATGGTATATCTCCTTCTTAAAGTTAAACAAAATTATTTCTAGAGG
GGAATTGTTATCCGCTCACAATTCCCCTATAGTGAGTCGTATTAATTTCGCGGGATCGAGATCTCGATCC
TCTACGCCGGACGCATCGTGGCCGGCATCACCGGCGCCACAGGTGCGGTTGCTGGCGCCTATATCGCCGA
CATCACCGATGGGGAAGATCGGGCTCGCCACTTCGGGCTCATGAGCGCTTGTTTCGGCGTGGGTATGGTG
GCAGGCCCCGTGGCCGGGGGACTGTTGGGCGCCATCTCCTTGCATGCACCATTCCTTGCGGCGGCGGTGC
TCAACGGCCTCAACCTACTACTGGGCTGCTTCCTAATGCAGGAGTCGCAT
